Addgene plasmid #220720: AiP1912 - pAAV-AiE2116m-minBG-iCre-WPRE-BGHpA
Purpose: AiE2116m is an enhancer sequence, designed to induce cre-dependent recombination in specific populations of brain cells
Depositing lab: Allen Institute for Brain Science & Bosiljka Tasic. Depositing organization: Allen Institute. Publication: A suite of enhancer AAVs and transgenic mouse lines for genetic access to cortical cell types (preprint). Ben-Simon Y, Hooper M, Narayan S, Daigle T, Dwivedi D, Way SW, Oster A, Stafford DA, Mich JK, Taormina MJ, Martinez RA, Opitz-Araya X, Roth JR, Allen S, Ayala A, Bakken TE, Barcelli T, Barta S, Bendrick J, Bertagnolli D, Bowlus J, Boyer G, Brouner K, Casian B, Casper T, Chakka AB, Chakrabarty R, Chance RK, Chavan S, Departee M, Donadio N, Dotson N, Egdorf T, Gabitto M, Garcia J, Gary A, Gasperini M, Goldy J, Gore BB, Graybuck L, Greisman N, Haeseleer F, Halterman C, Helback O, Hockemeyer D, Huang C, Huff S, Hunker A, Johansen N, Juneau Z, Kalmbach B, Khem S, Kussick E, Kutsal R, Larsen R, Lee C, Lee AY, Leibly M, Lenz GH, Liang E, Lusk N, Malone J, Mollenkopf T, Morin E, Newman D, Ng L, Ngo K, Omstead V, Oyama A, Pham T, Pom CA, Potekhina L, Ransford S, Rette D, Rimorin C, Rocha D, Ruiz A, Sanchez REA, Sedeno-Cortes A, Sevigny JP, Shapovalova N, Shulga L, Sigler AR, Siverts LA, Somasundaram S, Stewart K, Szelenyi E, Tieu M, Trader C, van Velthoven CTJ, Walker M, Weed N, Wirthlin M, Wood T, Wynalda B, Yao Z, Zhou T, Ariza J, Dee N, Reding M, Ronellenfitch K, Mufti S, Sunkin SM, Smith KA, Esposito L, Waters J, Thyagarajan B, Yao S, Lein ES, Zeng H, Levi BP, Ngai J, Ting J, Tasic B. bioRxiv [Preprint]. 2024 Sep 26:2024.06.10.597244. doi: 10.1101/2024.06.10.597244. PubMed 38915722.
Backbone
  Vector backbone: pAAV2
  Vector type: AAV
Growth in bacteria
  Bacterial resistance: Ampicillin, 100 μg/mL
  Growth temperature: 37°C
  Growth strain: NEB Stable
  Copy number: High Copy
Gene/Insert
  Gene/Insert name: iCre
  Species: Synthetic
  Promoter: minBG
  Cloning method: Gibson Cloning
Terms and licenses: Academic/Nonprofit Terms; Industry Terms: Not Available to Industry
Depositor comments: 5' Cloning Site: MluI (not destroyed), 3' Cloning Site: SgrAI (not destroyed). Please visit https://doi.org/10.1101/2024.06.10.597244 for bioRxiv preprint.
How to cite: AiP1912 - pAAV-AiE2116m-minBG-iCre-WPRE-BGHpA was a gift from Allen Institute for Brain Science & Bosiljka Tasic (Addgene plasmid # 220720 ; http://n2t.net/addgene:220720 ; RRID:Addgene_220720)
