[The description below was written by a language model from this plasmid's Addgene catalogue record and pLannotate feature annotations shown in this document.]
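Description:
AiP1912 - pAAV-AiE2116m-minBG-iCre-WPRE-BGHpA is an AAV transfer plasmid built on a pAAV2 backbone, intended for packaging into recombinant adeno-associated virus that delivers Cre recombinase to defined populations of brain cells. In bacteria it replicates from a high-copy ColE1/pUC-type origin and is selected with ampicillin through the bla gene and its native promoter. An f1 phage origin and small remnants of the pBR322 bom and rop regions are also present in the backbone. The annotated sequence is 5,126 nt. One AAV2 inverted terminal repeat is detected in full downstream of the cassette, while the upstream repeat appears only as two short fragments in the annotation. This is common for ITRs, which are difficult to sequence and annotate.

Between the ITRs, the enhancer AiE2116m is placed upstream of a minimal beta-globin promoter (minBG). The minimal promoter is expected to have little activity of its own, so expression depends largely on the cell-type specificity of the enhancer. Neither the enhancer nor minBG is called in the automated feature table, but they presumably lie in the unannotated stretch before the coding sequence, and the depositor notes MluI and SgrAI as retained cloning sites. The payload is iCre, a synthetic codon-improved Cre that catalyses recombination between loxP sites. It is followed by a WPRE, detected as two short fragments that suggest a shortened version, to enhance transcript expression, and by the bovine growth hormone polyadenylation signal.

The construct belongs to a suite of enhancer AAVs for genetic access to cortical cell types. Its stated purpose is to drive recombination in specific brain cell populations, for example to activate Cre-dependent reporters or effectors. The record does not state which cell population AiE2116m targets.
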