Features (pLannotate 1.2.2; 14 found; start..end, strand, type, name):
     12..39      +  repeat_region  AAV2 ITR (fragment): inverted terminal repeat of adeno-associated virus serotype 2 inverted
     68..95      +  repeat_region  AAV2 ITR (fragment): inverted terminal repeat of adeno-associated virus serotype 2 inverted
    857..1882    +  CDS            cre: RECR_BPP1 - Experimental evidence at protein level: Swiss-Prot protein existence level 1. Catalyzes site-specific recombination between two 34-base- pair LOXP sites. Its role is to maintain the phage genome as a monomeric unit-copy plasmid in the lysogenic state. From Escherichia phage P1 (Bacteriophage P1).
   1900..2057    +  misc_feature   WPRE (fragment): woodchuck hepatitis virus posttranscriptional regulatory element
   2063..2143    +  misc_feature   WPRE (fragment): woodchuck hepatitis virus posttranscriptional regulatory element
   2160..2271    +  polyA_signal   bGH poly(A) signal: bovine growth hormone polyadenylation signal
   2389..2529    +  repeat_region  AAV2 ITR: inverted terminal repeat of adeno-associated virus serotype 2 inverted
   2534..2585    -  misc_feature   bom (fragment): basis of mobility region from pBR322
   2604..3059    +  rep_origin     f1 ori (sequence partly withheld): f1 bacteriophage origin of replication; arrow indicates direction of (+) strand synthesis
   3060..3109    -  misc_feature   bom (fragment): basis of mobility region from pBR322
   3211..3246    -  CDS            rop (fragment): Rop protein, which maintains plasmids at low copy number; rop
   3341..3445    +  promoter       AmpR promoter: bla
   3446..4306    +  CDS            AmpR: β-lactamase; bla; confers resistance to ampicillin, carbenicillin, and related antibiotics
   4477..5065    +  rep_origin     ori: high-copy-number ColE1/pMB1/pBR322/pUC origin of replication
>Addgene plasmid #220720 | AiP1912 - pAAV-AiE2116m-minBG-iCre-WPRE-BGHpA | addgene full sequence | sequence record 462038 | Addgene NGS Result
CCTGCAGGCAGCTGCGCGCTCGCTCGCTCACTGAGGCCGCCCGGGCGTCGGGCGACCTTTGGTCGCCCGG
CCTCAGTGAGCGAGCGAGCGCGCAGAGAGGGAGTGGCCAACTCCATCACTAGGGGTTCCTGCGGCCGCAC
GCGTTCACACCTGGACGACACCTGTGAAGGTCACTGTCCTTCACTCACACCTGGACACCTGTGAAGGTTA
CTGTCCTCCACTCACACCTGAATGACACCTGTGAAAGTCAAGGTCACACAAAAAGGCACTTTTGTGCTTA
TGCTTCTGTTTTAATCTGGGAACCCAGATGTTCTATCAGCATGCTTTATTCTGAGGCCCCCGCACATCCT
TCATGTATGCAAGCCTTCTCTTATGTAACCTTTTGGCTTTCTGTGGCCAGATGGCTTCCTCTTTCATTCA
TCCCTATGTGAACCAACTATGACTCCAAAATATCTGGCCTTTGTGTATCACATATACTCCAGCTTTCTGG
TCTTTTTTAGGTTCCTTGAAATATGCCAGGCTGTTTCCTCTTCCTGGGGCTTCACAGTAGCAGTCTGGTA
TACCTGGGATATTTTTTCTCTTATCCTCATTATATGTGTTCCTTTCTAAATGTCACTTCTCATGGAATCC
ACTTTACCTAATTTGTGTAGATTTTCAGAATTTATGCCCATGCCAAAGATCTTTACCATAACTGGATCTA
ATCACCTTTATGAAGGTAAGAAAAGATCCCAAATTTATTTAGCTATTTCACTGAGTTTGAGCTCGGGCTG
GGCATAAAAGTCAGGGCAGAGCCATCTATTGCTTACATTTGCTTCTGGGATCCGCCACCATGGTGCCCAA
GAAGAAGAGGAAAGTCTCCAACCTGCTGACTGTGCACCAAAACCTGCCTGCCCTCCCTGTGGATGCCACC
TCTGATGAAGTCAGGAAGAACCTGATGGACATGTTCAGGGACAGGCAGGCCTTCTCTGAACACACCTGGA
AGATGCTCCTGTCTGTGTGCAGATCCTGGGCTGCCTGGTGCAAGCTGAACAACAGGAAATGGTTCCCTGC
TGAACCTGAGGATGTGAGGGACTACCTCCTGTACCTGCAAGCCAGAGGCCTGGCTGTGAAGACCATCCAA
CAGCACCTGGGCCAGCTCAACATGCTGCACAGGAGATCTGGCCTGCCTCGCCCTTCTGACTCCAATGCTG
TGTCCCTGGTGATGAGGAGAATCAGAAAGGAGAATGTGGATGCTGGGGAGAGAGCCAAGCAGGCCCTGGC
CTTTGAACGCACTGACTTTGACCAAGTCAGATCCCTGATGGAGAACTCTGACAGATGCCAGGACATCAGG
AACCTGGCCTTCCTGGGCATTGCCTACAACACCCTGCTGCGCATTGCCGAAATTGCCAGAATCAGAGTGA
AGGACATCTCCCGCACCGATGGTGGGAGAATGCTGATCCACATTGGCAGGACCAAGACCCTGGTGTCCAC
AGCTGGTGTGGAGAAGGCCCTGTCCCTGGGGGTTACCAAGCTGGTGGAGAGATGGATCTCTGTGTCTGGT
GTGGCTGATGACCCCAACAACTACCTGTTCTGCCGGGTCAGAAAGAATGGTGTGGCTGCCCCTTCTGCCA
CCTCCCAACTGTCCACCCGGGCCCTGGAAGGGATCTTTGAGGCCACCCACCGCCTGATCTATGGTGCCAA
GGATGACTCTGGGCAGAGATACCTGGCCTGGTCTGGCCACTCTGCCAGAGTGGGTGCTGCCAGGGACATG
GCCAGGGCTGGTGTGTCCATCCCTGAAATCATGCAGGCTGGTGGCTGGACCAATGTGAACATTGTGATGA
ACTACATCAGAAACCTGGACTCTGAGACTGGGGCCATGGTGAGGCTGCTCGAGGATGGGGACTAAGAATT
CGATATCATAATCAACCTCTGGATTACAAAATTTGTGAAAGATTGACTGGTATTCTTAACTATGTTGCTC
CTTTTACGCTATGTGGATACGCTGCTTTAATGCCTTTGTATCATGCTATTGCTTCCCGTATGGCTTTCAT
TTTCTCCTCCTTGTATAAATCCTGGTTAGTTCTTGCCACGGCGGAACTCATCGCCGCCTGCCTTGCCCGC
TGCTGGACAGGGGCTCGGCTGTTGGGCACTGACAATTCCGTGGCTCGAGAGATCTTCGACTGTGCCTTCT
AGTTGCCAGCCATCTGTTGTTTGCCCCTCCCCCGTGCCTTCCTTGACCCTGGAAGGTGCCACTCCCACTG
TCCTTTCCTAATAAAATGAGGAAATTGCATCGCATTGTCTGAGTAGGTGTCATTCTATTCTGGGGGGTGG
GGTGGGGCAGGACAGCAAGGGGGAGGATTGGGAAGACAATAGCAGGCATGAGATCTCACGTGCGGACCGA
GCGGCCGCAGGAACCCCTAGTGATGGAGTTGGCCACTCCCTCTCTGCGCGCTCGCTCGCTCACTGAGGCC
GGGCGACCAAAGGTCGCCCGACGCCCGGGCTTTGCCCGGGCGGCCTCAGTGAGCGAGCGAGCGCGCAGCT
GCCTGCAGGGGCGCCTGATGCGGTATTTTCTCCTTACGCATCTGTGCGGTATTTCACACCGCATA
[95 nt withheld, positions 2586-2680]
T
[46 nt withheld, positions 2682-2727]
C
[141 nt withheld, positions 2729-2869]
CCTTTGACGTTGGAGTCCACGTTCTTT
[37 nt withheld, positions 2897-2933]
ACTCTATCTCGGGCTATTCTTTTGATTTATAAGGGATTTTGCCGATTTCGGTCTATTGGTTAAAAAATGA
GCTGATTTAACAAAAATTTAACGCGAATTTTAACAAAATATTAACGTTTACAATTTTATGGTGCACTCTC
AGTACAATCTGCTCTGATGCCGCATAGTTAAGCCAGCCCCGACACCCGCCAACACCCGCTGACGCGCCCT
GACGGGCTTGTCTGCTCCCGGCATCCGCTTACAGACAAGCTGTGACCGTCTCCGGGAGCTGCATGTGTCA
GAGGTTTTCACCGTCATCACCGAAACGCGCGAGACGAAAGGGCCTCGTGATACGCCTATTTTTATAGGTT
AATGTCATGATAATAATGGTTTCTTAGACGTCAGGTGGCACTTTTCGGGGAAATGTGCGCGGAACCCCTA
TTTGTTTATTTTTCTAAATACATTCAAATATGTATCCGCTCATGAGACAATAACCCTGATAAATGCTTCA
ATAATATTGAAAAAGGAAGAGTATGAGTATTCAACATTTCCGTGTCGCCCTTATTCCCTTTTTTGCGGCA
TTTTGCCTTCCTGTTTTTGCTCACCCAGAAACGCTGGTGAAAGTAAAAGATGCTGAAGATCAGTTGGGTG
CACGAGTGGGTTACATCGAACTGGATCTCAACAGCGGTAAGATCCTTGAGAGTTTTCGCCCCGAAGAACG
TTTTCCAATGATGAGCACTTTTAAAGTTCTGCTATGTGGCGCGGTATTATCCCGTATTGACGCCGGGCAA
GAGCAACTCGGTCGCCGCATACACTATTCTCAGAATGACTTGGTTGAGTACTCACCAGTCACAGAAAAGC
ATCTTACGGATGGCATGACAGTAAGAGAATTATGCAGTGCTGCCATAACCATGAGTGATAACACTGCGGC
CAACTTACTTCTGACAACGATCGGAGGACCGAAGGAGCTAACCGCTTTTTTGCACAACATGGGGGATCAT
GTAACTCGCCTTGATCGTTGGGAACCGGAGCTGAATGAAGCCATACCAAACGACGAGCGTGACACCACGA
TGCCTGTAGCAATGGCAACAACGTTGCGCAAACTATTAACTGGCGAACTACTTACTCTAGCTTCCCGGCA
ACAATTAATAGACTGGATGGAGGCGGATAAAGTTGCAGGACCACTTCTGCGCTCGGCCCTTCCGGCTGGC
TGGTTTATTGCTGATAAATCTGGAGCCGGTGAGCGTGGGTCTCGCGGTATCATTGCAGCACTGGGGCCAG
ATGGTAAGCCCTCCCGTATCGTAGTTATCTACACGACGGGGAGTCAGGCAACTATGGATGAACGAAATAG
ACAGATCGCTGAGATAGGTGCCTCACTGATTAAGCATTGGTAACTGTCAGACCAAGTTTACTCATATATA
CTTTAGATTGATTTAAAACTTCATTTTTAATTTAAAAGGATCTAGGTGAAGATCCTTTTTGATAATCTCA
TGACCAAAATCCCTTAACGTGAGTTTTCGTTCCACTGAGCGTCAGACCCCGTAGAAAAGATCAAAGGATC
TTCTTGAGATCCTTTTTTTCTGCGCGTAATCTGCTGCTTGCAAACAAAAAAACCACCGCTACCAGCGGTG
GTTTGTTTGCCGGATCAAGAGCTACCAACTCTTTTTCCGAAGGTAACTGGCTTCAGCAGAGCGCAGATAC
CAAATACTGTTCTTCTAGTGTAGCCGTAGTTAGGCCACCACTTCAAGAACTCTGTAGCACCGCCTACATA
CCTCGCTCTGCTAATCCTGTTACCAGTGGCTGCTGCCAGTGGCGATAAGTCGTGTCTTACCGGGTTGGAC
TCAAGACGATAGTTACCGGATAAGGCGCAGCGGTCGGGCTGAACGGGGGGTTCGTGCACACAGCCCAGCT
TGGAGCGAACGACCTACACCGAACTGAGATACCTACAGCGTGAGCTATGAGAAAGCGCCACGCTTCCCGA
AGGGAGAAAGGCGGACAGGTATCCGGTAAGCGGCAGGGTCGGAACAGGAGAGCGCACGAGGGAGCTTCCA
GGGGGAAACGCCTGGTATCTTTATAGTCCTGTCGGGTTTCGCCACCTCTGACTTGAGCGTCGATTTTTGT
GATGCTCGTCAGGGGGGCGGAGCCTATGGAAAAACGCCAGCAACGCGGCCTTTTTACGGTTCCTGGCCTT
TTGCTGGCCTTTTGCTCACATGT
